Addgene plasmid #80108: pCMV-EPN51 (L1L2)
Purpose: Late1(delta)-O3-33-myc-PH
Depositing lab: Neil King. Depositing organization: University of Washington. Publication: Designed proteins induce the formation of nanocage-containing extracellular vesicles. Votteler J, Ogohara C, Yi S, Hsia Y, Nattermann U, Belnap DM, King NP, Sundquist WI. Nature. 2016 Dec 8;540(7632):292-295. doi: 10.1038/nature20607. Epub 2016 Nov 30. PubMed 27919066.
Backbone
  Vector backbone: pCMV
  Backbone size w/o insert (bp): 5443
  Modifications to backbone: Inserts were cloned into the Kpn1 and Xho1 sites
  Vector type: Mammalian Expression, Bacterial Expression
  Selectable markers: Neomycin (select with G418)
Growth in bacteria
  Bacterial resistance: Ampicillin, 100 μg/mL
  Growth temperature: 37°C
  Growth strain: DH5alpha
  Copy number: High Copy
Gene/Insert
  Gene/Insert name: EPN-51 (L1L2)
Terms and licenses: Academic/Nonprofit Terms; Industry Terms: Not Available to Industry
How to cite: pCMV-EPN51 (L1L2) was a gift from Neil King (Addgene plasmid # 80108 ; http://n2t.net/addgene:80108 ; RRID:Addgene_80108)
