[The description below was written by a language model from this plasmid's Addgene catalogue record.]
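Description:
pCMV-EPN51 (L1L2) is a mammalian expression plasmid built on a pCMV backbone of about 5.4 kb, with the insert cloned between the KpnI and XhoI sites. It is maintained in E. coli as a high-copy plasmid under ampicillin selection, and it carries a neomycin resistance marker that allows G418 selection of transfected mammalian cells. The backbone name implies that expression is driven by a cytomegalovirus immediate-early promoter. However, the record includes no feature table, so the promoter, polyadenylation signal and origins of replication are not individually documented.

The insert, EPN-51 (L1L2), is summarised in the record as "Late1(delta)-O3-33-myc-PH". This describes a fusion protein with several modules. O3-33 is a designed self-assembling protein nanocage subunit, the myc epitope tag allows detection, and PH most likely denotes a pleckstrin homology domain, a module that typically mediates membrane binding. The N-terminal "Late1" element carries a delta annotation, which suggests a deleted or disabled late-domain motif of the type viruses use to recruit cellular budding machinery. The exact nature of this alteration, and the meaning of the "L1L2" label, are not spelled out in the record.

The associated study concerns designed proteins that induce cells to release extracellular vesicles containing nanocages. In that context, the construct appears to be one of a series of enveloped protein nanocage (EPN) variants. These variants test how the membrane-binding, self-assembly and budding-recruitment modules each contribute to vesicle formation and release. This plasmid plausibly serves as a late-domain mutant for comparison with functional designs, although the record does not state that role explicitly.
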