>Addgene plasmid #80108 | pCMV-EPN51 (L1L2) | addgene partial sequence | sequence record 162548 | CMV-F 5'-CGCAAATGGGCGGTAGGCGTG-3'
CTCTGGCTAACTAGAGAACCCACTGCTTACTGGCTTATCGAAATTAATACGACTCACTATAGGGAGACCC
AAGCTGGCTAGCGTTTAAACGGGCCCTCTAGAATTATCGATCCGGAGGTACCATGCTGCAGTCTCGTCCG
GAAGCGGCCGCAGCGCCGGAAGAATCTTTCCGTTCTGGTGTTGAAACCACCACGCCACCGCAAAAACAGG
AGCCGATCGACAAAGAACTGGCCGCGCTGACCTCTCTGCGTTCTCTGTTCGGTAACGACCCGTCTTCTCA
GAGCCAGGCAATTGGTATTCTGGAACTGACCAGCATTGCAGCAGGTATGGAACTGGGTGATGCAATGCTG
AAAAGCGCGAACGTGGATCTGCTGGTGAGCAAAACCATTAGCCCGGGTAAATTTCTGCTGATGCTGGGCG
GTGATATTGGTGCGATTCAGCAGGCGATTGAAACCGGTACCAGCCAGGCGGGCGAACTGCTGGTGGATAG
CCTGGTGCTGGCAAACATTCATCCGAGCGTGCTGCCGGCGATTAGCGGTCTGAACAGCGTGGATAAGCGT
CAGGCGGTGGGTATTGTGGAAACCTGGAGCGTGGCGGCATGTATTAGCGCAGCGGATCGTGCGGTGAAGG
GTAGCAACGTGACCCTGGTGCGTGTGCACATGGCATTTGGTATTGGCGGTAAATGTTATATGGTGGTGGC
GGGCGATGTGAGCGATGTGGCACTGGCGGTGACCGTGGCAAGCAGCAGCGCAGGCGCATACGGTCTGCTG
GTGTATGCAAGCCTGATTCCGCGTCCGCATGAAGCAATGTGGCGTCAGATGGTGGAAGGCCAGAAGCTGA
TCTCCGAAGAAGACCTGCACGGTCTGCAGGACGACCCGGACCTGCAAGCACTGCTCAAGGGCAGCCAGCT
GCTGAAAGTTAAATCTTCTTCTTGGCGTC
