>Addgene plasmid #80108 | pCMV-EPN51 (L1L2) | addgene partial sequence | sequence record 162549 | Bglob-pA-R 5'-ttttggcagagggaaaaaga-3'
CTGACGTTGGTCCATAGAACCAGAGTGGTGGATGATTTTACGCAGACCCTGAACCCAGTGCTGCGCGTCC
GCCGGAGACGGCGCGATCAGGTCCAGGGTGTTACGCTGGTCTTTGAAAACGATGGAGAAGCAACGGTCTT
CCGGGATGTCACGCGCGAATTTTTCCAGACCTTCGGTACGGTGACCCATACGAACTTCCTGGATGTCTTC
GATAGAGAACAGCTGAGATTCCGGAGAACGCATAACTTTACGGGATTCCTGCCAGATGGTTTTGCAGTCC
TCCTGGAGTTTGTAGAAACGTTCACGACGCCAAGAAGAAGATTTAACTTTCAGCAGCTGGCTGCCCTTGA
GCAGTGCTTGCAGGTCCGGGTCGTCCTGCAGACCGTGCAGGTCTTCTTCGGAGATCAGCTTCTGGCCTTC
CACCATCTGACGCCACATTGCTTCATGCGGACGCGGAATCAGGCTTGCATACACCAGCAGACCGTATGCG
CCTGCGCTGCTGCTTGCCACGGTCACCGCCAGTGCCACATCGCTCACATCGCCCGCCACCACCATATAAC
ATTTACCGCCAATACCAAATGCCATGTGCACACGCACCAGGGTCACGTTGCTACCCTTCACCGCACGATC
CGCTGCGCTAATACATGCCGCCACGCTCCAGGTTTCCACAATACCCACCGCCTGACGCTTATCCACGCTG
TTCAGACCGCTAATCGCCGGCAGCACGCTCGGATGAATGTTTGCCAGCACCAGGCTATCCACCAGCAGTT
CGCCCGCCTGGCTGGTACCGGTTTCAATCGCCTGCTGAATCGCACCAATATCACCGCCCAGCATCAGCAG
AAATTTACCCGGGCTAATGGTTTTGCTCACCAGCAGATCCACGTTCGCGCTTTTCAGCATTGCATCACCC
AGTTCCATACCTGCTGCAATGCTGGTCAGTTCCAGAATACCAATTGCCTGGCTCTGA
