>Addgene plasmid #80108 | pCMV-EPN51 (L1L2) | depositor partial sequence | sequence record 162550 | EPN-51 (L1L2)
CTAGAATTATCGATCCGGAGGTACCATGCTGCAGTCTCGTCCGGAAGCGGCCGCAGCGCCGGAAGAATCT
TTCCGTTCTGGTGTTGAAACCACCACGCCACCGCAAAAACAGGAGCCGATCGACAAAGAACTGGCCGCGC
TGACCTCTCTGCGTTCTCTGTTCGGTAACGACCCGTCTTCTCAGAGCCAGGCAATTGGTATTCTGGAACT
GACCAGCATTGCAGCAGGTATGGAACTGGGTGATGCAATGCTGAAAAGCGCGAACGTGGATCTGCTGGTG
AGCAAAACCATTAGCCCGGGTAAATTTCTGCTGATGCTGGGCGGTGATATTGGTGCGATTCAGCAGGCGA
TTGAAACCGGTACCAGCCAGGCGGGCGAACTGCTGGTGGATAGCCTGGTGCTGGCAAACATTCATCCGAG
CGTGCTGCCGGCGATTAGCGGTCTGAACAGCGTGGATAAGCGTCAGGCGGTGGGTATTGTGGAAACCTGG
AGCGTGGCGGCATGTATTAGCGCAGCGGATCGTGCGGTGAAGGGTAGCAACGTGACCCTGGTGCGTGTGC
ACATGGCATTTGGTATTGGCGGTAAATGTTATATGGTGGTGGCGGGCGATGTGAGCGATGTGGCACTGGC
GGTGACCGTGGCAAGCAGCAGCGCAGGCGCATACGGTCTGCTGGTGTATGCAAGCCTGATTCCGCGTCCG
CATGAAGCAATGTGGCGTCAGATGGTGGAAGGCCAGAAGCTGATCTCCGAAGAAGACCTGCACGGTCTGC
AGGACGACCCGGACCTGCAAGCACTGCTCAAGGGCAGCCAGCTGCTGAAAGTTAAATCTTCTTCTTGGCG
TCGTGAACGTTTCTACAAACTCCAGGAGGACTGCAAAACCATCTGGCAGGAATCCCGTAAAGTTATGCGT
TCTCCGGAATCTCAGCTGTTCTCTATCGAAGACATCCAGGAAGTTCGTATGGGTCACCGTACCGAAGGTC
TGGAAAAATTCGCGCGTGACATCCCGGAAGACCGTTGCTTCTCCATCGTTTTCAAAGACCAGCGTAACAC
CCTGGACCTGATCGCGCCGTCTCCGGCGGACGCGCAGCACTGGGTTCAGGGTCTGCGTAAAATCATCCAC
CACTCTGGTTCTATGGACCAACGTCAGAAATGACTCGAGAAGCTTGCTAGCAGATCTT
